Addgene plasmid #224028: AiP13319 - pAAV-AiE0583m-minBG-SYFP2-WPRE3-BGHpA (Alias: CN3319)
Purpose: AiE0583m is an enhancer sequence, designed to drive AAV-mediated transgene expression incortical L5_ET neurons (note HPF subiculum pyr; MB dopaminergic)
Depositing lab: Allen Institute for Brain Science & Jonathan Ting. Depositing organization: Allen Institute. Publication: A suite of enhancer AAVs and transgenic mouse lines for genetic access to cortical cell types. Ben-Simon Y, Hooper M, Narayan S, Daigle TL, Dwivedi D, Way SW, Oster A, Stafford DA, Mich JK, Taormina MJ, Martinez RA, Opitz-Araya X, Roth JR, Alexander JR, Allen S, Amster A, Arbuckle J, Ayala A, Baker PM, Bakken TE, Barcelli T, Barta S, Bendrick J, Bertagnolli D, Bielstein C, Bishwakarma P, Bowlus J, Boyer G, Brouner K, Casian B, Casper T, Chakka AB, Chakrabarty R, Chance RK, Chavan S, Clark M, Colbert K, Collman F, Daniel S, Departee M, DiValentin P, Donadio N, Dotson N, Egdorf T, Fliss T, Gabitto M, Garcia J, Gary A, Gasperini M, Gloe J, Goldy J, Gore BB, Graybuck L, Greisman N, Haeseleer F, Halterman C, Haradon Z, Hastings SD, Helback O, Ho W, Hockemeyer D, Huang C, Huff S, Hunker A, Johansen N, Jones D, Juneau Z, Kalmbach B, Kannan M, Khem S, Kussick E, Kutsal R, Larsen R, Lee C, Lee AY, Leibly M, Lenz GH, Li S, Liang E, Lusk N, Madigan Z, Malloy J, Malone J, McCue R, Melchor J, Mollenkopf T, Moosman S, Morin E, Newman D, Ng L, Ngo K, Omstead V, Otto S, Oyama A, Pena N, Pham T, Phillips E, Pom CA, Potekhina L, Ransford S, Ray PL, Rette D, Reynoldson C, Rimorin C, Rocha D, Ruiz A, Sanchez REA, Sawyer L, Sedeno-Cortes A, Sevigny JP, Shapovalova N, Shepard N, Shulga L, Sigler AR, Siverts L, Soliman S, Somasundaram S, Staats B, Stewart K, Szelenyi E, Tieu M, Trader C, Tran A, van Velthoven CTJ, Walker M, Wang Y, Weed N, Wirthlin M, Wood T, Wynalda B, Yao Z, Zhou T, Ariza J, Dee N, Reding M, Ronellenfitch K, Mufti S, Sunkin SM, Smith KA, Esposito L, Waters J, Thyagarajan B, Yao S, Lein ES, Zeng H, Levi BP, Ngai J, Ting JT, Tasic B. Cell. 2025 May 16:S0092-8674(25)00513-6. doi: 10.1016/j.cell.2025.05.002. PubMed 40403729.
Backbone
  Vector backbone: pAAV
  Vector type: AAV
Growth in bacteria
  Bacterial resistance: Ampicillin, 100 μg/mL
  Growth temperature: 30°C
  Growth strain: NEB Stable
  Copy number: High Copy
Gene/Insert
  Gene/Insert name: SYFP2
  Species: Synthetic
  Mutation: NA
  Promoter: minBG
  Cloning method: Other
Terms and licenses: Academic/Nonprofit Terms; Industry Terms: Not Available to Industry
Depositor comments: Cloning Method: RE Cloning
How to cite: AiP13319 - pAAV-AiE0583m-minBG-SYFP2-WPRE3-BGHpA (Alias: CN3319) was a gift from Allen Institute for Brain Science & Jonathan Ting (Addgene plasmid # 224028 ; http://n2t.net/addgene:224028 ; RRID:Addgene_224028)
