[The description below was written by a language model from this plasmid's Addgene catalogue record and pLannotate feature annotations shown in this document.]
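Description:
AiP13319 - pAAV-AiE0583m-minBG-SYFP2-WPRE3-BGHpA (alias CN3319) is a 4,948 nt AAV transfer plasmid on a pAAV backbone, built to package an enhancer-driven fluorescent reporter into recombinant adeno-associated virus. Two AAV2 inverted terminal repeats flank the expression cassette and supply the cis signals for genome replication and encapsidation. Outside the ITRs, the plasmid carries a high-copy ColE1/pUC-type origin, an ampicillin resistance gene (β-lactamase) with its own promoter, and an M13 phage origin. Small remnants of pBR322 bom and rop sequences are also detected. The record lists a recombination-deficient bacterial strain for propagation, which is common for ITR-containing plasmids because the repeats are prone to rearrangement.

Between the ITRs, the enhancer AiE0583m sits upstream of a minimal beta-globin promoter (minBG). This promoter has little activity by itself, so expression depends largely on the cell-type specificity of the enhancer. Neither element is annotated in the automated feature table, but the unannotated stretch between the left ITR and the SYFP2 start presumably holds them. The reporter is SYFP2, a rapidly maturing monomeric yellow fluorescent protein derived from Aequorea victoria GFP. It is followed by WPRE3, a shortened woodchuck hepatitis virus posttranscriptional element that appears as two WPRE fragments in the annotation and enhances transcript expression, and then by a bovine growth hormone polyadenylation signal.

According to the record, AiE0583m is designed to drive AAV-mediated transgene expression in cortical layer 5 extratelencephalic (L5_ET) neurons. The depositor also notes labeling of subiculum pyramidal neurons in the hippocampal formation and of midbrain dopaminergic neurons. The construct belongs to a collection of enhancer AAVs for genetic access to cortical cell types, where it serves to label and visualize the targeted population.
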