Features (pLannotate 1.2.2; 13 found; start..end, strand, type, name):
      1..141     -  repeat_region  AAV2 ITR: inverted terminal repeat of adeno-associated virus serotype 2 inverted
    966..1682    +  CDS            SYFP2: SYFP2 is a basic (constitutively fluorescent) yellow fluorescent protein published in 2006, derived from Aequorea victoria. It is reported to be a very rapidly-maturing monomer with moderate acid sensitivity.
   1722..1879    +  misc_feature   WPRE (fragment): woodchuck hepatitis virus posttranscriptional regulatory element
   1885..1965    +  misc_feature   WPRE (fragment): woodchuck hepatitis virus posttranscriptional regulatory element
   1982..2093    +  polyA_signal   bGH poly(A) signal: bovine growth hormone polyadenylation signal
   2211..2351    +  repeat_region  AAV2 ITR: inverted terminal repeat of adeno-associated virus serotype 2 inverted
   2356..2407    -  misc_feature   bom (fragment): basis of mobility region from pBR322
   2426..2806    +  rep_origin     M13 ori (sequence partly withheld): M13 bacteriophage origin of replication; arrow indicates direction of (+) strand synthesis
   2882..2931    -  misc_feature   bom (fragment): basis of mobility region from pBR322
   3033..3068    -  CDS            rop (fragment): Rop protein, which maintains plasmids at low copy number; rop
   3163..3267    +  promoter       AmpR promoter: bla
   3268..4128    +  CDS            AmpR: β-lactamase; bla; confers resistance to ampicillin, carbenicillin, and related antibiotics
   4299..4887    +  rep_origin     ori: high-copy-number ColE1/pMB1/pBR322/pUC origin of replication
>Addgene plasmid #224028 | AiP13319 - pAAV-AiE0583m-minBG-SYFP2-WPRE3-BGHpA (Alias: CN3319) | addgene full sequence | sequence record 449782 | Addgene NGS Result
CCTGCAGGCAGCTGCGCGCTCGCTCGCTCACTGAGGCCGCCCGGGCAAAGCCCGGGCGTCGGGCGACCTT
TGGTCGCCCGGCCTCAGTGAGCGAGCGAGCGCGCAGAGAGGGAGTGGCCAACTCCATCACTAGGGGTTCC
TGCGGCCGCACGCGTCAACAAACCAGGGAATCTACTGTATAGTGAAGCAGGATTGTGAAAAGGCCATTCA
TATAAGAGAACTCCAGATGGCTGACACAGATATGGTAGTGTTAAATCTTTCTGATAACCAAGAGGCTCAA
GTTAAACTGAGATTTCCCTTTATACACTGTGAATCTGTAAACATTACAACCTTCCAGAATACCAAGTACT
GTCTAGACTGAGACATAAGAACCTTGTTACAAGGTGTGTGGCTTTCTAGAATGAAGTCAGTTTACAATAT
TTGAAAAAAATTAGTATGCATACCCTAGACCTAGCAATGGCATCTACTGTTACTTTATAGGTATGGGAAC
TGGTGACAGATAAGATTCAATGTGAAAAGAATGGATAACTAAAATATATTGGAAGCACAGTATGAAATAA
TATGCAGTGGGTAGGTGGAATGAGTGATGACGTATAACTCCATGCTAACTATAGTGTGGAGAGAATGCAA
AGTACGCCAGAGAACAGGATGTATTGTTAAGTATGTAAATTAATTCCATGCACATAATAAGCTTACTTAT
TTTTTCAATGACAAATACATTTATATATTCAATGACATGCATGGAAATTTCTAGAATGTCTAGAGCGGAG
GAGGGGAAATGGATCTGAGTTCAGGAATGAATTAGCAAAAGAATAAAAAATGCACATGTGAAGGTATTAA
CATAAGGCCTTAGAAGCCTGTGTGTCGAGCTCGGGCTGGGCATAAAAGTCAGGGCAGAGCCATCTATTGC
TTACATTTGCTTCTGGGATCCAGATCTTTCGAAGCTAGCGCTACCGGTCGCCACCATGGTGAGCAAGGGC
GAGGAGCTGTTCACCGGGGTGGTGCCCATCCTGGTCGAGCTGGACGGCGACGTAAACGGCCACAAGTTCA
GCGTGTCCGGCGAGGGCGAGGGCGATGCCACCTACGGCAAGCTGACCCTGAAGCTGATCTGCACCACCGG
CAAGCTGCCCGTGCCCTGGCCCACCCTCGTGACCACCCTGGGCTACGGCGTGCAGTGCTTCGCCCGCTAC
CCCGACCACATGAAGCAGCACGACTTCTTCAAGTCCGCCATGCCCGAAGGCTACGTCCAGGAGCGCACCA
TCTTCTTCAAGGACGACGGCAACTACAAGACCCGCGCCGAGGTGAAGTTCGAGGGCGACACCCTGGTGAA
CCGCATCGAGCTGAAGGGCATCGACTTCAAGGAGGACGGCAACATCCTGGGGCACAAGCTGGAGTACAAC
TACAACAGCCACAACGTCTATATCACCGCCGACAAGCAGAAGAACGGCATCAAGGCCAACTTCAAGATCC
GCCACAACATCGAGGACGGCGGCGTGCAGCTCGCCGACCACTACCAGCAGAACACCCCCATCGGCGACGG
CCCCGTGCTGCTGCCCGACAACCACTACCTGAGCTACCAGTCCAAGCTGAGCAAAGACCCCAACGAGAAG
CGCGATCACATGGTCCTGCTGGAGTTCGTGACCGCCGCCGGGATCACTCTCGGCATGGACGAGCTGTACA
AGTAAGTCGACGGCGCGCCGCGGCCGCGAATTCGATATCATAATCAACCTCTGGATTACAAAATTTGTGA
AAGATTGACTGGTATTCTTAACTATGTTGCTCCTTTTACGCTATGTGGATACGCTGCTTTAATGCCTTTG
TATCATGCTATTGCTTCCCGTATGGCTTTCATTTTCTCCTCCTTGTATAAATCCTGGTTAGTTCTTGCCA
CGGCGGAACTCATCGCCGCCTGCCTTGCCCGCTGCTGGACAGGGGCTCGGCTGTTGGGCACTGACAATTC
CGTGGCTCGAGAGATCTTCGACTGTGCCTTCTAGTTGCCAGCCATCTGTTGTTTGCCCCTCCCCCGTGCC
TTCCTTGACCCTGGAAGGTGCCACTCCCACTGTCCTTTCCTAATAAAATGAGGAAATTGCATCGCATTGT
CTGAGTAGGTGTCATTCTATTCTGGGGGGTGGGGTGGGGCAGGACAGCAAGGGGGAGGATTGGGAAGACA
ATAGCAGGCATGAGATCTCACGTGCGGACCGAGCGGCCGCAGGAACCCCTAGTGATGGAGTTGGCCACTC
CCTCTCTGCGCGCTCGCTCGCTCACTGAGGCCGGGCGACCAAAGGTCGCCCGACGCCCGGGCTTTGCCCG
GGCGGCCTCAGTGAGCGAGCGAGCGCGCAGCTGCCTGCAGGGGCGCCTGATGCGGTATTTTCTCCTTACG
CATCTGTGCGGTATTTCACACCGCATA
[142 nt withheld, positions 2408-2549]
C
[141 nt withheld, positions 2551-2691]
CCTTTGACGTTGGAGTCCACGTTCTTT
[37 nt withheld, positions 2719-2755]
ACCCTATCTCGGGCTATTCTTTTGATTTATAAGGGATTTTGCCGATTTCGGCCTATTGGTTAAAAAATGA
GCTGATTTAACAAAAATTTAACGCGAATTTTAACAAAATATTAACGTTTACAATTTTATGGTGCACTCTC
AGTACAATCTGCTCTGATGCCGCATAGTTAAGCCAGCCCCGACACCCGCCAACACCCGCTGACGCGCCCT
GACGGGCTTGTCTGCTCCCGGCATCCGCTTACAGACAAGCTGTGACCGTCTCCGGGAGCTGCATGTGTCA
GAGGTTTTCACCGTCATCACCGAAACGCGCGAGACGAAAGGGCCTCGTGATACGCCTATTTTTATAGGTT
AATGTCATGATAATAATGGTTTCTTAGACGTCAGGTGGCACTTTTCGGGGAAATGTGCGCGGAACCCCTA
TTTGTTTATTTTTCTAAATACATTCAAATATGTATCCGCTCATGAGACAATAACCCTGATAAATGCTTCA
ATAATATTGAAAAAGGAAGAGTATGAGTATTCAACATTTCCGTGTCGCCCTTATTCCCTTTTTTGCGGCA
TTTTGCCTTCCTGTTTTTGCTCACCCAGAAACGCTGGTGAAAGTAAAAGATGCTGAAGATCAGTTGGGTG
CACGAGTGGGTTACATCGAACTGGATCTCAACAGCGGTAAGATCCTTGAGAGTTTTCGCCCCGAAGAACG
TTTTCCAATGATGAGCACTTTTAAAGTTCTGCTATGTGGCGCGGTATTATCCCGTATTGACGCCGGGCAA
GAGCAACTCGGTCGCCGCATACACTATTCTCAGAATGACTTGGTTGAGTACTCACCAGTCACAGAAAAGC
ATCTTACGGATGGCATGACAGTAAGAGAATTATGCAGTGCTGCCATAACCATGAGTGATAACACTGCGGC
CAACTTACTTCTGACAACGATCGGAGGACCGAAGGAGCTAACCGCTTTTTTGCACAACATGGGGGATCAT
GTAACTCGCCTTGATCGTTGGGAACCGGAGCTGAATGAAGCCATACCAAACGACGAGCGTGACACCACGA
TGCCTGTAGCAATGGCAACAACGTTGCGCAAACTATTAACTGGCGAACTACTTACTCTAGCTTCCCGGCA
ACAATTAATAGACTGGATGGAGGCGGATAAAGTTGCAGGACCACTTCTGCGCTCGGCCCTTCCGGCTGGC
TGGTTTATTGCTGATAAATCTGGAGCCGGTGAGCGTGGGTCTCGCGGTATCATTGCAGCACTGGGGCCAG
ATGGTAAGCCCTCCCGTATCGTAGTTATCTACACGACGGGGAGTCAGGCAACTATGGATGAACGAAATAG
ACAGATCGCTGAGATAGGTGCCTCACTGATTAAGCATTGGTAACTGTCAGACCAAGTTTACTCATATATA
CTTTAGATTGATTTAAAACTTCATTTTTAATTTAAAAGGATCTAGGTGAAGATCCTTTTTGATAATCTCA
TGACCAAAATCCCTTAACGTGAGTTTTCGTTCCACTGAGCGTCAGACCCCGTAGAAAAGATCAAAGGATC
TTCTTGAGATCCTTTTTTTCTGCGCGTAATCTGCTGCTTGCAAACAAAAAAACCACCGCTACCAGCGGTG
GTTTGTTTGCCGGATCAAGAGCTACCAACTCTTTTTCCGAAGGTAACTGGCTTCAGCAGAGCGCAGATAC
CAAATACTGTCCTTCTAGTGTAGCCGTAGTTAGGCCACCACTTCAAGAACTCTGTAGCACCGCCTACATA
CCTCGCTCTGCTAATCCTGTTACCAGTGGCTGCTGCCAGTGGCGATAAGTCGTGTCTTACCGGGTTGGAC
TCAAGACGATAGTTACCGGATAAGGCGCAGCGGTCGGGCTGAACGGGGGGTTCGTGCACACAGCCCAGCT
TGGAGCGAACGACCTACACCGAACTGAGATACCTACAGCGTGAGCTATGAGAAAGCGCCACGCTTCCCGA
AGGGAGAAAGGCGGACAGGTATCCGGTAAGCGGCAGGGTCGGAACAGGAGAGCGCACGAGGGAGCTTCCA
GGGGGAAACGCCTGGTATCTTTATAGTCCTGTCGGGTTTCGCCACCTCTGACTTGAGCGTCGATTTTTGT
GATGCTCGTCAGGGGGGCGGAGCCTATGGAAAAACGCCAGCAACGCGGCCTTTTTACGGTTCCTGGCCTT
TTGCTGGCCTTTTGCTCACATGT
